Addgene plasmid #114789: PXC1 J2_pECIA14
Purpose: Prey vector PXC1 J2_pECIA14 should be used with bait vector PXC1 J2_pECIA2.
Depositing lab: Youssef Belkhadir. Depositing organization: Gregor Mendel Institute of Molecular Plant Biology. Publication: An extracellular network of Arabidopsis leucine-rich repeat receptor kinases. Smakowska-Luzan E, Mott GA, Parys K, Stegmann M, Howton TC, Layeghifard M, Neuhold J, Lehner A, Kong J, Grunwald K, Weinberger N, Satbhai SB, Mayer D, Busch W, Madalinski M, Stolt-Bergner P, Provart NJ, Mukhtar MS, Zipfel C, Desveaux D, Guttman DS, Belkhadir Y. Nature. 2018 Jan 18;553(7688):342-346. doi: 10.1038/nature25184. Epub 2018 Jan 10. PubMed 29320478.
Backbone
  Vector backbone: pECIA14
  Backbone manufacturer: Chris Garcia (Addgene plasmid # 47051)
  Vector type: Insect Expression
Growth in bacteria
  Bacterial resistance: Ampicillin, 100 μg/mL
  Growth temperature: 37°C
  Growth strain: DH5alpha
  Copy number: High Copy
Gene/Insert
  Gene/Insert name: AT2G36570
  Species: A. thaliana (mustard weed)
  Entrez Gene: AT2G36570 (a.k.a. AT2G36570, F1O11.20, F1O11_20, PXC1, PXY/TDR-correlated 1)
  Promoter: Metallothionein (Copper-Inducible)
  Cloning method: Ligation Independent Cloning
Terms and licenses: Academic/Nonprofit Terms; Industry Terms: Not Available to Industry
Depositor comments: Plasmid for secreted expression in Drosophila cell culture by induction via CuSO4. Insert is an extracellular domain of indicated LRR-RK, C-terminally tagged with Pentameric rat COMP helix, Alkaline Phosphatase (human, placental), Flag, and hexahistidine tags. Insert Protein Sequence: NDTNALTLFRLQTDTHGNLAGNWTGSDACTSSWQGVSCSPSSHRVTELSLPSLSLRGPLTSLSSLDQLRLLDLHDNRLNGTVSPLTNCKNLRLVYLAGNDLSGEIPKEISFLKRMIRLDLSDNNIRGVIPREILGFTRVLTIRIQNNELTGRIPDFSQMKSLLELNVSFNELHGNVSDGVVKKFGDLSFSGNEGLCGSDPLPVCTITNDPESSNTDQIVPSNPTSIPHSPVSVREPEIHSHRGIK
How to cite: PXC1 J2_pECIA14 was a gift from Youssef Belkhadir (Addgene plasmid # 114789 ; http://n2t.net/addgene:114789 ; RRID:Addgene_114789)
