[The description below was written by a language model from this plasmid's Addgene catalogue record and pLannotate feature annotations shown in this document.]
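Description:
PXC1 J2_pECIA14 is an insect-cell expression plasmid built on the pECIA14 backbone, designed for secreted protein production in Drosophila cell culture. It serves as the "prey" construct in an extracellular protein–protein interaction assay and is meant to be paired with the corresponding bait vector, PXC1 J2_pECIA2. In E. coli the 5,960 nt plasmid is maintained at high copy through a ColE1/pUC-type origin and selected with ampicillin via the β-lactamase gene. The remaining bacterial annotations (lac promoter/operator and fragments of lacZα, lacI, rop and bom) appear to be backbone remnants with no stated role in the design.

The expression cassette is driven by the Drosophila metallothionein promoter, which is induced with copper sulfate. Downstream, a Drosophila BiP signal sequence directs the product into the secretory pathway. It is followed by the insert, a fragment of Arabidopsis thaliana AT2G36570 (PXC1, PXY/TDR-correlated 1) encoding only the extracellular domain of this leucine-rich repeat receptor kinase, introduced by ligation-independent cloning. The ectodomain is fused at its C-terminus to the pentamerising coiled-coil helix of rat COMP, human placental alkaline phosphatase, a FLAG epitope and, according to the depositor, a hexahistidine tag, which the feature table does not annotate separately. An SV40 polyadenylation signal lies downstream of the cassette, although it is annotated on the opposite strand.

Pentamerisation through COMP raises the avidity of the secreted prey, helping to detect weak, transient ectodomain interactions, while alkaline phosphatase provides an enzymatic readout of binding to immobilised bait. The plasmid belongs to a collection used to map the extracellular interaction network of Arabidopsis LRR receptor kinases.
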