Features (pLannotate 1.2.2; 19 found; start..end, strand, type, name):
     23..449     +  promoter       MT promoter: Drosophila metallothionein promoter
    467..520     +  sig_peptide    BiP signal sequence: Drosophila BiP signal sequence
    521..1255    +  CDS            PXC1 (fragment): PXC1_ARATH - Experimental evidence at protein level: Swiss-Prot protein existence level 1. Leucine-rich repeat receptor-like protein kinase involved in secondary cell wall formation in xylem fibers. May play a role in a regulatory network which also incorporates the TDR/PXY signaling pathway and regulates the maturation of interfascicular fiber cells. May promote the initiation of secondary cell wall deposition during the procedure of cell expansion. From Arabidopsis thaliana (Mouse-ear cress).
   1292..1471    +  CDS            Comp (fragment): COMP_RAT - Experimental evidence at protein level: Swiss-Prot protein existence level 1. May play a role in the structural integrity of cartilage via its interaction with other extracellular matrix proteins such as the collagens and fibronectin. Can mediate the interaction of chondrocytes with the cartilage extracellular matrix through interaction with cell surface integrin receptors. Could play a role in the pathogenesis of osteoarthritis. Potent suppressor of apoptosis in both primary chondrocytes and transformed cells. Suppresses apoptosis by blocking the activation of caspase-3 and by indu
   1459..2911    +  CDS            SEAP (fragment): secreted alkaline phosphatase from human placenta The natural enzyme has a C-terminal transmembrane sequence that is replaced by a GPI anchor.
   2948..2977    +  CDS            2xFLAG (fragment): two tandem FLAG® epitope tags
   3083..3217    -  polyA_signal   SV40 poly(A) signal: SV40 polyadenylation signal
   3240..3324    -  CDS            large T antigen (fragment): large T antigen from SV40 (simian virus 40)
   3324..3348    +  misc_feature   MCS (fragment): pUC18/19 multiple cloning site
   3385..3401    -  protein_bind   lac operator: The lac repressor binds to the lac operator to inhibit transcription in E. coli. This inhibition can be relieved by adding lactose or isopropyl-β-D-thiogalactopyranoside (IPTG). lac repressor encoded by lacI
   3409..3439    -  promoter       lac promoter: promoter for the E. coli lac operon
   3454..3475    -  protein_bind   CAP binding site: CAP binding activates transcription in the presence of cAMP. E. coli catabolite activator protein
   3488..3580    -  CDS            lacI (fragment): lac repressor; lacI; The lac repressor binds to the lac operator to inhibit transcription in E. coli. This inhibition can be relieved by adding lactose or isopropyl-β-D-thiogalactopyranoside (IPTG).
   3763..4351    -  rep_origin     ori: high-copy-number ColE1/pMB1/pBR322/pUC origin of replication
   4522..5382    -  CDS            AmpR: β-lactamase; bla; confers resistance to ampicillin, carbenicillin, and related antibiotics
   5383..5487    -  promoter       AmpR promoter: bla
   5582..5617    +  CDS            rop (fragment): Rop protein, which maintains plasmids at low copy number; rop
   5719..5818    +  misc_feature   bom (fragment): basis of mobility region from pBR322
   5824..21      -  CDS            lacZα (fragment) (across the origin): LacZα fragment of β-galactosidase; lacZ fragment
>Addgene plasmid #114789 | PXC1 J2_pECIA14 | addgene full sequence | sequence record 227236 | Addgene NGS Result
GTAAAACGACGGCCAGTGAATTAATTCGTTGCAGGACAGGATGTGGTGCCCGATGTGACTAGCTCTTTGC
TGCAGGCCGTCCTATCCTCTGGTTCCGATAAGAGACCCAGAACTCCGGCCCCCCACCGCCCACCGCCACC
CCCATACATATGTGGTACGCAAGTAAGAGTGCCTGCGCATGCCCCATGTGCCCCACCAAGAGCTTTGCAT
CCCATACAAGTCCCCAAAGTGGAGAACCGAACCAATTCTTCGCGGGCAGAACAAAAGCTTCTGCACACGT
CTCCACTCGAATTTGGAGCCGGCCGGCGTGTGCAAAAGAGGTGAATCGAACGAAAGACCCGTGTGTAAAG
CCGCGTTTCCAAAATGTATAAAACCGAGAGCATCTGGCCAATGTGCATCAGTTGTGGTCAGCAGCAAAAT
CAAGTGAATCATCTCAGTGCAACTAAAGGGGGGATCCGATCTCAATATGAAGTTATGCATATTACTGGCC
GTCGTGGCCTTTGTTGGCCTCTCGCTCGGGAACGACACAAATGCTCTCACACTCTTCCGTCTCCAAACCG
ACACACACGGCAACCTCGCCGGAAACTGGACCGGCTCCGACGCTTGTACCTCCTCATGGCAAGGCGTTTC
TTGCTCACCATCTTCACACCGCGTCACTGAACTATCTCTCCCTTCCCTCTCCTTACGAGGACCATTAACC
TCTCTCTCCTCCTTAGACCAACTTCGTCTTCTTGACCTCCACGATAACAGACTCAACGGCACCGTTTCAC
CACTCACAAACTGTAAAAACCTCAGACTCGTTTATCTCGCCGGTAACGATCTCTCCGGTGAGATTCCTAA
AGAGATATCCTTTCTTAAACGGATGATACGTCTTGATCTCTCTGATAACAATATCCGTGGAGTTATACCA
AGAGAGATTCTCGGGTTTACCCGGGTTTTAACGATCCGGATCCAGAACAATGAGTTAACGGGTCGGATCC
CGGATTTTTCTCAGATGAAGTCACTTCTTGAATTGAATGTTTCCTTCAATGAGTTGCACGGAAACGTCTC
CGACGGCGTGGTGAAGAAATTTGGAGACTTGAGCTTTTCCGGTAACGAAGGATTATGCGGGTCGGATCCT
TTACCGGTTTGTACTATCACAAACGACCCGGAATCTTCTAACACTGATCAGATTGTTCCGTCGAATCCTA
CTTCGATTCCGCATTCTCCGGTTAGCGTTAGAGAACCGGAAATTCACAGTCATAGAGGGATTAAACTGGA
GGTGCTGTTCCAGGGACCAAGCGGCAATCCCGGCGGCGATCTGGCCCCCCAGATGCTGCGCGAGCTGCAG
GAGACCAATGCCGCCCTGCAGGACGTGCGCGAGCTGCTGCGCCACCGCGTGAAGGAGATCACCTTCCTGA
AGAACACCGTGATGGAGTGCGACGCCTGCGGCATGCAGCCCTCTAGAGGCTCCGGCTCCATCATCCCAGT
TGAGGAGGAGAACCCGGACTTCTGGAACCGCGAGGCAGCCGAGGCCCTGGGTGCCGCCAAGAAGCTGCAG
CCTGCACAGACAGCCGCCAAGAACCTCATCATCTTCCTGGGCGATGGGATGGGGGTGTCTACGGTGACAG
CTGCCAGGATCCTAAAAGGGCAGAAGAAGGACAAACTGGGGCCTGAGATACCCCTGGCCATGGACCGCTT
CCCATATGTGGCTCTGTCCAAGACATACAATGTAGACAAACATGTGCCAGACAGTGGAGCCACAGCCACG
GCCTACCTGTGCGGGGTCAAGGGCAACTTCCAGACCATTGGCTTGAGTGCAGCCGCCCGCTTTAACCAGT
GCAACACGACACGCGGCAACGAGGTCATCTCCGTGATGAATCGGGCCAAGAAAGCAGGGAAGTCAGTGGG
AGTGGTAACCACCACACGAGTGCAGCACGCCTCGCCAGCCGGCACCTACGCCCACACGGTGAACCGCAAC
TGGTACTCGGACGCCGACGTGCCTGCCTCGGCCCGCCAGGAGGGGTGCCAGGACATCGCTACGCAGCTCA
TCTCCAACATGGACATTGACGTGATCCTAGGTGGAGGCCGAAAGTACATGTTTCGCATGGGAACCCCAGA
CCCTGAGTACCCAGATGACTACAGCCAAGGTGGGACCAGGCTGGACGGGAAGAATCTGGTGCAGGAATGG
CTGGCGAAGCGCCAGGGTGCCCGGTATGTGTGGAACCGCACTGAGCTCATGCAGGCTTCCCTGGACCCGT
CTGTGACCCATCTCATGGGTCTCTTTGAGCCTGGAGACATGAAATACGAGATCCACCGAGACTCCACACT
GGACCCCTCCCTGATGGAGATGACAGAGGCTGCCCTGCGCCTGCTGAGCAGGAACCCCCGCGGCTTCTTC
CTCTTCGTGGAGGGTGGTCGCATCGACCATGGTCATCATGAAAGCAGGGCTTACCGGGCACTGACTGAGA
CGATCATGTTCGACGACGCCATTGAGAGGGCGGGCCAGCTCACCAGCGAGGAGGACACGCTGAGCCTCGT
CACTGCCGACCACTCCCACGTCTTCTCCTTCGGAGGCTACCCCCTGCGAGGGAGCTCCATCTTCGGGCTG
GCCCCTGGCAAGGCCCGGGACAGGAAGGCCTACACGGTCCTCCTATACGGAAACGGTCCAGGCTATGTGC
TCAAGGACGGCGCCCGGCCGGATGTTACCGAGAGCGAGAGCGGGAGCCCCGAGTATCGGCAGCAGTCAGC
AGTGCCCCTGGACGAAGAGACCCACGCAGGCGAGGACGTGGCGGTGTTCGCGCGCGGCCCGCAGGCGCAC
CTGGTTCACGGCGTGCAGGAGCAGACCTTCATAGCGCACGTCATGGCCTTCGCCGCCTGCCTGGAGCCCT
ACACCGCCTGCGACCTGGCGCCCCCCGCCGGCACCACCGACGCCGCGCACCCGGGTTCTAGAGGAAGCAC
CTCCGGCGATAACGATTACAAGGATGATGATGATAAGGCCAGCGGCACCGGTCATCATCACCATCACCAT
TGAGTTTAAACCCGCTGATCAGCCTCGACTGTGCCTTCTAAGGCCTGAGCTCGCTGATCAGCCTCGATCG
AGGATCCAGACATGATAAGATACATTGATGAGTTTGGACAAACCACAACTAGAATGCAGTGAAAAAAATG
CTTTATTTGTGAAATTTGTGATGCTATTGCTTTATTTGTAACCATTATAAGCTGCAATAAACAAGTTAAC
AACAACAATTGCATTCATTTTATGTTTCAGGTTCAGGGGGAGGTGTGGGAGGTTTTTTAAAGCAAGTAAA
ACCTCTACAAATGTGGTATGGCTGATTATGATCAGTCGACCTGCAGGCATGCAAGCTTGGCGTAATCATG
GTCATAGCTGTTTCCTGTGTGAAATTGTTATCCGCTCACAATTCCACACAACATACGAGCCGGAAGCATA
AAGTGTAAAGCCTGGGGTGCCTAATGAGTGAGCTAACTCACATTAATTGCGTTGCGCTCACTGCCCGCTT
TCCAGTCGGGAAACCTGTCGTGCCAGCTGCATTAATGAATCGGCCAACGCGCGGGGAGAGGCGGTTTGCG
TATTGGGCGCTCTTCCGCTTCCTCGCTCACTGACTCGCTGCGCTCGGTCGTTCGGCTGCGGCGAGCGGTA
TCAGCTCACTCAAAGGCGGTAATACGGTTATCCACAGAATCAGGGGATAACGCAGGAAAGAACATGTGAG
CAAAAGGCCAGCAAAAGGCCAGGAACCGTAAAAAGGCCGCGTTGCTGGCGTTTTTCCATAGGCTCCGCCC
CCCTGACGAGCATCACAAAAATCGACGCTCAAGTCAGAGGTGGCGAAACCCGACAGGACTATAAAGATAC
CAGGCGTTTCCCCCTGGAAGCTCCCTCGTGCGCTCTCCTGTTCCGACCCTGCCGCTTACCGGATACCTGT
CCGCCTTTCTCCCTTCGGGAAGCGTGGCGCTTTCTCATAGCTCACGCTGTAGGTATCTCAGTTCGGTGTA
GGTCGTTCGCTCCAAGCTGGGCTGTGTGCACGAACCCCCCGTTCAGCCCGACCGCTGCGCCTTATCCGGT
AACTATCGTCTTGAGTCCAACCCGGTAAGACACGACTTATCGCCACTGGCAGCAGCCACTGGTAACAGGA
TTAGCAGAGCGAGGTATGTAGGCGGTGCTACAGAGTTCTTGAAGTGGTGGCCTAACTACGGCTACACTAG
AAGAACAGTATTTGGTATCTGCGCTCTGCTGAAGCCAGTTACCTTCGGAAAAAGAGTTGGTAGCTCTTGA
TCCGGCAAACAAACCACCGCTGGTAGCGGTGGTTTTTTTGTTTGCAAGCAGCAGATTACGCGCAGAAAAA
AAGGATCTCAAGAAGATCCTTTGATCTTTTCTACGGGGTCTGACGCTCAGTGGAACGAAAACTCACGTTA
AGGGATTTTGGTCATGAGATTATCAAAAAGGATCTTCACCTAGATCCTTTTAAATTAAAAATGAAGTTTT
AAATCAATCTAAAGTATATATGAGTAAACTTGGTCTGACAGTTACCAATGCTTAATCAGTGAGGCACCTA
TCTCAGCGATCTGTCTATTTCGTTCATCCATAGTTGCCTGACTCCCCGTCGTGTAGATAACTACGATACG
GGAGGGCTTACCATCTGGCCCCAGTGCTGCAATGATACCGCGAGACCCACGCTCACCGGCTCCAGATTTA
TCAGCAATAAACCAGCCAGCCGGAAGGGCCGAGCGCAGAAGTGGTCCTGCAACTTTATCCGCCTCCATCC
AGTCTATTAATTGTTGCCGGGAAGCTAGAGTAAGTAGTTCGCCAGTTAATAGTTTGCGCAACGTTGTTGC
CATTGCTACAGGCATCGTGGTGTCACGCTCGTCGTTTGGTATGGCTTCATTCAGCTCCGGTTCCCAACGA
TCAAGGCGAGTTACATGATCCCCCATGTTGTGCAAAAAAGCGGTTAGCTCCTTCGGTCCTCCGATCGTTG
TCAGAAGTAAGTTGGCCGCAGTGTTATCACTCATGGTTATGGCAGCACTGCATAATTCTCTTACTGTCAT
GCCATCCGTAAGATGCTTTTCTGTGACTGGTGAGTACTCAACCAAGTCATTCTGAGAATAGTGTATGCGG
CGACCGAGTTGCTCTTGCCCGGCGTCAATACGGGATAATACCGCGCCACATAGCAGAACTTTAAAAGTGC
TCATCATTGGAAAACGTTCTTCGGGGCGAAAACTCTCAAGGATCTTACCGCTGTTGAGATCCAGTTCGAT
GTAACCCACTCGTGCACCCAACTGATCTTCAGCATCTTTTACTTTCACCAGCGTTTCTGGGTGAGCAAAA
ACAGGAAGGCAAAATGCCGCAAAAAAGGGAATAAGGGCGACACGGAAATGTTGAATACTCATACTCTTCC
TTTTTCAATATTATTGAAGCATTTATCAGGGTTATTGTCTCATGAGCGGATACATATTTGAATGTATTTA
GAAAAATAAACAAATAGGGGTTCCGCGCACATTTCCCCGAAAAGTGCCACCTGACGTCTAAGAAACCATT
ATTATCATGACATTAACCTATAAAAATAGGCGTATCACGAGGCCCTTTCGTCTCGCGCGTTTCGGTGATG
ACGGTGAAAACCTCTGACACATGCAGCTCCCGGAGACGGTCACAGCTTGTCTGTAAGCGGATGCCGGGAG
CAGACAAGCCCGTCAGGGCGCGTCAGCGGGTGTTGGCGGGTGTCGGGGCTGGCTTAACTATGCGGCATCA
GAGCAGATTGTACTGAGAGTGCACCATATGCGGTGTGAAATACCGCACAGATGCGTAAGGAGAAAATACC
GCATCAGGCGCCATTCGCCATTCAGGCTGCGCAACTGTTGGGAAGGGCGATCGGTGCGGGCCTCTTCGCT
ATTACGCCAGCTGGCGAAAGGGGGATGTGCTGCAAGGCGATTAAGTTGGGTAACGCCAGGGTTTTCCCAG
TCACGACGTT
